>Addgene plasmid #129919 | pRDAX-476 N-Tag UnaG[2] L10 FRB mCherry | depositor full sequence | sequence record 249297 | Full Sequence
GCCTGCCTCCAGGCCTCAATATTGGCCATTAGCCATATTATTCATTGGTTATATAGCATAAATCAATATT
GGCTATTGGCCATTGCATACGTTGTATCTATATCATAATATGTACATTTATATTGGCTCATGTCCAATAT
GACCGCCATGTTGGCATTGATTATTGACTAGTTATTAATAGTAATCAATTACGGGGTCATTAGTTCATAG
CCCATATATGGAGTTCCGCGTTACATAACTTACGGTAAATGGCCCGCCTGGCTGACCGCCCAACGACCCC
CGCCCATTGACGTCAATAATGACGTATGTTCCCATAGTAACGCCAATAGGGACTTTCCATTGACGTCAAT
GGGTGGAGTATTTACGGTAAACTGCCCACTTGGCAGTACATCAAGTGTATCATATGCCAAGTCCGCCCCC
TATTGACGTCAATGACGGTAAATGGCCCGCCTGGCATTATGCCCAGTACATGACCTTACGGGACTTTCCT
ACTTGGCAGTACATCTACGTATTAGTCATCGCTATTACCATGGTGATGCGGTTTTGGCAGTACACCAATG
GGCGTGGATAGCGGTTTGACTCACGGGGATTTCCAAGTCTCCACCCCATTGACGTCAATGGGAGTTTGTT
TTGGCACCAAAATCAACGGGACTTTCCAAAATGTCGTAATAACCCCGCCCCGTTGACGCAAATGGGCGGT
AGGCGTGTACGGTGGGAGGTCTATATAAGCAGAGCTCGTTTAGTGAACCGTCAGATCACTAGAAGCTTTA
TTGCGGTAGTTTATCACAGTTAAATTGCTAACGCAGTCAGTGCTTCTGACACAACAGTCTCGAACTTAAG
CTGCAGAAGTTGGTCGTGAGGCACTGGGCAGGTAAGTATCAAGGTTACAAGACAGGTTTAAGGAGACCAA
TAGAAACTGGGCTTGTCGAGACAGAGAAGACTCTTGCGTTTCTGATAGGCACCTATTGGTCTTACTGACA
TCCACTTTGCCTTTCTCTCCACAGGTGTCCACTCCCAGGCCACCATGGGGGTGAAGTCTGTGGTGAATCT
GGTAGGCGAGAAACTCGTGTACGTCCAGAAGTGGGATGGGAAGGAAACCACGTATGTGCGAGAGATCAAG
GACGGGAAGTTGGTTGTCACCCTGACCATGGGCGATGTGGTTGCTGTGCGCTCATATCGGAGAGCCACTG
AAGGGAGCTCTGCCAGCGGTGGCAGCACCTCCGTGGCCATCCTCTGGCATGAGATGTGGCATGAAGGCCT
GGAAGAGGCATCTCGTTTGTACTTTGGGGAAAGGAACGTGAAAGGCATGTTTGAGGTGCTGGAGCCCTTG
CATGCTATGATGGAACGGGGCCCCCAGACTCTGAAGGAAACATCCTTTAATCAGGCCTATGGTCGAGATT
TAATGGAGGCCCAAGAGTGGTGCAGGAAGTACATGAAATCAGGGAATGTCAAGGACCTCACCCAAGCCTG
GGACCTCTATTATCATGTGTTCCGACGAATCTCATAAGAATTCAGATCCGCCCCTCTCCCTCCCCCCCCC
CTAACGTTACTGGCCGAAGCCGCTTGGAATAAGGCCGGTGTGCGTTTGTCTATATGTTATTTTCCACCAT
ATTGCCGTCTTTTGGCAATGTGAGGGCCCGGAAACCTGGCCCTGTCTTCTTGACGAGCATTCCTAGGGGT
CTTTCCCCTCTCGCCAAAGGAATGCAAGGTCTGTTGAATGTCGTGAAGGAAGCAGTTCCTCTGGTAGCTT
CTTGAAGACAAACAACGTCTGTAGCGACCCTTTGCAGGCAGCGGAACCCCCCACCTGGCGACAGGTGCCT
CTGCGGCCAAAAGCCACGTGTATAAGATACACCTGCAAAGGCGGCACAACCCCAGTGCCACGTTGTGAGT
TGGATAGTTGTGGAAAGAGTCAAATGGCTCTCCTCAAGCGTATTCAACAAGGGGCTGAAGGATGCCCAGA
AGGTACCCCATTGTATGGGATCTGATCTGGGGCCTCGGTACACATGCTTTACATGTGTTTAGTCGAGGTT
AAAAAAACGTCTAGGCCCCCCGAACCACGGGGACGTGGTTTTCCTTTGAAAAACACGATGATAATATGGC
CACAACCATGGTGAGCAAGGGCGAGGAGGATAACATGGCCATCATCAAGGAGTTCATGCGCTTCAAGGTG
CACATGGAGGGCTCCGTGAACGGCCACGAGTTCGAGATCGAGGGCGAGGGCGAGGGCCGCCCCTACGAGG
GCACCCAGACCGCCAAGCTGAAGGTGACCAAGGGTGGCCCCCTGCCCTTCGCCTGGGACATCCTGTCCCC
TCAGTTCATGTACGGCTCCAAGGCCTACGTGAAGCACCCCGCCGACATCCCCGACTACTTGAAGCTGTCC
TTCCCCGAGGGCTTCAAGTGGGAGCGCGTGATGAACTTCGAGGACGGCGGCGTGGTGACCGTGACCCAGG
ACTCCTCCCTGCAGGACGGCGAGTTCATCTACAAGGTGAAGCTGCGCGGCACCAACTTCCCCTCCGACGG
CCCCGTAATGCAGAAGAAGACCATGGGCTGGGAGGCCTCCTCCGAGCGGATGTACCCCGAGGACGGCGCC
CTGAAGGGCGAGATCAAGCAGAGGCTGAAGCTGAAGGACGGCGGCCACTACGACGCTGAGGTCAAGACCA
CCTACAAGGCCAAGAAGCCCGTGCAGCTGCCCGGCGCCTACAACGTCAACATCAAGTTGGACATCACCTC
CCACAACGAGGACTACACCATCGTGGAACAGTACGAACGCGCCGAGGGCCGCCACTCCACCGGCGGCATG
GACGAGCTGTACAAGTAAACCGGTGCTCGAGGTACCGATGAATAGCTAAGGTCGAGGCCGCAGGTAAGTA
TCAAGGTTACAAGACAGGTTTAAGGAGACCAATAGAAACTGGGCTTGTCGAGACAGAGAAGACTCTTGCG
TTTCTGATAGGCACCTATTGGTCTTACTGACATCCACTTTGCCTTTCTCTCCACAGGTGTCGACAATCAA
CCTCTGGATTACAAAATTTGTGAAAGATTGACTGGTATTCTTAACTATGTTGCTCCTTTTACGCTATGTG
GATACGCTGCTTTAATGCCTTTGTATCATGCTATTGCTTCCCGTATGGCTTTCATTTTCTCCTCCTTGTA
TAAATCCTGGTTGCTGTCTCTTTATGAGGAGTTGTGGCCCGTTGTCAGGCAACGTGGCGTGGTGTGCACT
GTGTTTGCTGACGCAACCCCCACTGGTTGGGGCATTGCCACCACCTGTCAGCTCCTTTCCGGGACTTTCG
CTTTCCCCCTCCCTATTGCCACGGCGGAACTCATCGCCGCCTGCCTTGCCCGCTGCTGGACAGGGGCTCG
GCTGTTGGGCACTGACAATTCCGTGGTGTTGTCGGGGAAGCTGACGTCCTTTCCATGGCTGCTCGCCTGT
GTTGCCACCTGGATTCTGCGCGGGACGTCCTTCTGCTACGTCCCTTCGGCCCTCAATCCAGCGGACCTTC
CTTCCCGCGGCCTGCTGCCGGCTCTGCGGCCTCTTCCGCGTCTTCGCCTTCGCCCTCAGACGAGTCGGAT
CTCCCTTTGGGCCGCCTCCCCGCCTGGAATTCGAGCTCGGTACGATCAGCCTCGACTGTGCCTTCTAGTT
GCCAGCCATCTGTTGTTTGCCCCTCCCCCGTGCCTTCCTTGACCCTGGAAGGTGCCACTCCCACTGTCCT
TTCCTAATAAAATGAGGAAATTGCATCGCATTGTCTGAGTAGGTGTCATTCTATTCTGGGGGGTGGGGTG
GGGCAGGACAGCAAGGGGGAGGATTGGGAAGACAATAGCCCAGCTTTTGTTCCCTTTAGTGAGGGTTAAT
TGCGCGCTTGGCGTAATCATGGTCATAGCTGTTTCCTGTGTGAAATTGTTATCCGCTAATTCACTCCTCA
GGTGCAGGCTGCCTATCAGAAGGTGGTGGCTGGTGTGGCCAATGCCCTGGCTCACAAATACCACTGAGAT
CTTTTTCCCTCTGCCAAAAATTATGGGGACATCATGAAGCCCCTTGAGCATCTGACTTCTGGCTAATAAA
GGAAATTTATTTTCATTGCAATAGTGTGTTGGAATTTTTTGTGTCTCTCACTCGGAAGGACATATGGGAG
GGCAAATCATTTAAAACATCAGAATGAGTATTTGGTTTAGAGTTTGGCAACATATGCCCATATGCTGGCT
GCCATGAACAAAGGTTGGCTATAAAGAGGTCATCAGTATATGAAACAGCCCCCTGCTGTCCATTCCTTAT
TCCATAGAAAAGCCTTGACTTGAGGTTAGATTTTTTTTATATTTTGTTTTGTGTTATTTTTTTCTTTAAC
ATCCCTAAAATTTTCCTTACATGTTTTACTAGCCAGATTTTTCCTCCTCTCCTGACTACTCCCAGTCATA
GCTGTCCCTCTTCTCTTATGGAGATCGGCCGGCCGCCGGCGTCGACGCGCGCGGCCGCGGCGCGCCGTTG
CTGGCGTTTTTCCATAGGCTCCGCCCCCCTGACGAGCATCACAAAAATCGACGCTCAAGTCAGAGGTGGC
GAAACCCGACAGGACTATAAAGATACCAGGCGTTTCCCCCTGGAAGCTCCCTCGTGCGCTCTCCTGTTCC
GACCCTGCCGCTTACCGGATACCTGTCCGCCTTTCTCCCTTCGGGAAGCGTGGCGCTTTCTCATAGCTCA
CGCTGTAGGTATCTCAGTTCGGTGTAGGTCGTTCGCTCCAAGCTGGGCTGTGTGCACGAACCCCCCGTTC
AGCCCGACCGCTGCGCCTTATCCGGTAACTATCGTCTTGAGTCCAACCCGGTAAGACACGACTTATCGCC
ACTGGCAGCAGCCACTGGTAACAGGATTAGCAGAGCGAGGTATGTAGGCGGTGCTACAGAGTTCTTGAAG
TGGTGGCCTAACTACGGCTACACTAGAAGAACAGTATTTGGTATCTGCGCTCTGCTGAAGCCAGTTACCT
TCGGAAAAAGAGTTGGTAGCTCTTGATCCGGCAAACAAACCACCGCTGGTAGCGGTGGTTTTTTTGTTTG
CAAGCAGCAGATTACGCGCAGAAAAAAAGGATCTCAAGAAGATCCTTTGATCTTTTCTACGGGGTCTGAC
GCTCAGTGGAACGAAAACTCACGTTAAGGGATTTTGGTCATGAGATTATCAAAAAGGATCTTCACCTAGA
TCCTTTTAAATTAAAAATGAAGTTTTAAATCAATCTAAAGTATATATGAGTAAACTTGGTCTGACAGTTA
CCAATGCTTAATCAGTGAGGCACCTATCTCAGCGATCTGTCTATTTCGTTCATCCATAGTTGCCTGACTC
CCCGTCGTGTAGATAACTACGATACGGGAGGGCTTACCATCTGGCCCCAGTGCTGCAATGATACCGCGAG
ACCCACGCTCACCGGCTCCAGATTTATCAGCAATAAACCAGCCAGCCGGAAGGGCCGAGCGCAGAAGTGG
TCCTGCAACTTTATCCGCCTCCATCCAGTCTATTAATTGTTGCCGGGAAGCTAGAGTAAGTAGTTCGCCA
GTTAATAGTTTGCGCAACGTTGTTGCCATTGCTACAGGCATCGTGGTGTCACGCTCGTCGTTTGGTATGG
CTTCATTCAGCTCCGGTTCCCAACGATCAAGGCGAGTTACATGATCCCCCATGTTGTGCAAAAAAGCGGT
TAGCTCCTTCGGTCCTCCGATCGTTGTCAGAAGTAAGTTGGCCGCAGTGTTATCACTCATGGTTATGGCA
GCACTGCATAATTCTCTTACTGTCATGCCATCCGTAAGATGCTTTTCTGTGACTGGTGAGTACTCAACCA
AGTCATTCTGAGAATAGTGTATGCGGCGACCGAGTTGCTCTTGCCCGGCGTCAATACGGGATAATACCGC
GCCACATAGCAGAACTTTAAAAGTGCTCATCATTGGAAAACGTTCTTCGGGGCGAAAACTCTCAAGGATC
TTACCGCTGTTGAGATCCAGTTCGATGTAACCCACTCGTGCACCCAACTGATCTTCAGCATCTTTTACTT
TCACCAGCGTTTCTGGGTGAGCAAAAACAGGAAGGCAAAATGCCGCAAAAAAGGGAATAAGGGCGACACG
GAAATGTTGAATACTCATACTCTTCCTTTTTCAATATTATTGAAGCATTTATCAGGGTTATTGTCTCATG
AGCGGATACATATTTGAATGTATTTAGAAAAATAAACAAATAGGGGTTCCGCGCACATTTCCCCGAAAAG
TGCCACCTGACGTCTAAGAAACCATTATTATCATGACATTAACCTATAAAAATAGGCGTATCACGAGGCC
CTTTCGTCTACGCGCGCGCCGGCGGCGCGCCGTCGACGGCCGGCCGCGGCCGC
Features (pLannotate 1.2.2; 17 found; start..end, strand, type, name):
    155..532     +  enhancer       CMV enhancer: human cytomegalovirus immediate early enhancer
    534..733     +  promoter       CMV promoter: human cytomegalovirus (CMV) immediate early promoter
    872..1004    +  intron         chimeric intron: chimera between introns from human β-globin and immunoglobulin heavy chain genes
   1028..1192    +  CDS            UnaG (fragment): UnaG is a basic (constitutively fluorescent) green fluorescent protein published in 2013, derived from Anguilla japonica. It has low acid sensitivity. It requires the cofactor bilirubin for fluorescence.
   1229..1504    +  CDS            FRB: FKBP-rapamycin binding domain of human FRAP
   1521..2107    +  misc_feature   IRES2: internal ribosome entry site (IRES) of the encephalomyocarditis virus (EMCV)
   2108..2815    +  CDS            mCherry: mCherry is a basic (constitutively fluorescent) red fluorescent protein published in 2004, derived from Discosoma sp.. It is reported to be a very rapidly-maturing monomer with low acid sensitivity.
   2864..2996    +  intron         chimeric intron: chimera between introns from human β-globin and immunoglobulin heavy chain genes
   3005..3593    +  misc_feature   WPRE: woodchuck hepatitis virus posttranscriptional regulatory element
   3597..3613    +  misc_feature   MCS (fragment): pUC18/19 multiple cloning site
   3626..3737    +  polyA_signal   bGH poly(A) signal: bovine growth hormone polyadenylation signal
   3833..3851    -  promoter       T3 promoter: promoter for bacteriophage T3 RNA polymerase
   3910..3984    +  CDS            HBB (fragment): HBB_PONPY - Experimental evidence at transcript level: Swiss-Prot protein existence level 2. Involved in oxygen transport from the lung to the various peripheral tissues. From Pongo pygmaeus (Bornean orangutan).
   4055..4110    +  polyA_signal   β-globin poly(A) signal: rabbit β-globin polyadenylation signal (Gil and Proudfoot, 1987)
   4489..5077    -  rep_origin     ori: high-copy-number ColE1/pMB1/pBR322/pUC origin of replication
   5248..6108    -  CDS            AmpR: β-lactamase; bla; confers resistance to ampicillin, carbenicillin, and related antibiotics
   6109..6213    -  promoter       AmpR promoter: bla
