[The description below was written by a language model from this plasmid's Addgene catalogue record and pLannotate feature annotations shown in this document.]
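Description:
pRDAX-476 N-Tag UnaG[2] L10 FRB mCherry is a custom-built mammalian expression plasmid of about 6.4 kb, made as a test vector for protein–protein interaction assays based on bimolecular or trimolecular fluorescence complementation (BiFC/TriFC). It is propagated in E. coli as a high-copy plasmid through a ColE1/pUC-type origin. Selection is with ampicillin via the β-lactamase gene and its native promoter. No mammalian selection marker is annotated, which fits transient transfection use.

The expression unit is driven by the CMV immediate-early enhancer and promoter, followed by a chimeric β-globin/immunoglobulin intron that promotes splicing and efficient mRNA export. The first open reading frame encodes a fragment of UnaG, the bilirubin-dependent green fluorescent protein from Japanese eel. This fragment sits at the N-terminus of FRB, the FKBP-rapamycin binding domain. The short gap between the two annotations, together with "L10" in the name, suggests a linker. The catalogue lists the FRB insert as mouse, whereas the automated annotation matches it to the human FRAP domain.

The UnaG fragment should not fluoresce on its own. Green signal is expected only when FRB is brought close to a partner carrying the complementary UnaG piece. Rapamycin-induced FRB–FKBP dimerisation is the classic control pair for this, though the record does not name the partner construct.

Downstream, an EMCV IRES drives translation of mCherry from the same transcript, giving a constitutive red signal for identifying transfected cells and normalising for expression level. A second chimeric intron, a WPRE and a bGH polyadenylation signal complete the cassette. A T3 promoter, a β-globin coding fragment and a rabbit β-globin poly(A) signal further downstream look like backbone remnants.
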