Addgene plasmid #129919: pRDAX-476 N-Tag UnaG[2] L10 FRB mCherry
Purpose: PPI (BiFC/TriFC) assay vector
Depositing lab: Gary Lewin. Depositing organization: Max-Delbrueck-Centrum fuer Molekulare Medizin (MDC).
Backbone
  Vector backbone: custom built
  Vector type: Mammalian Expression
Growth in bacteria
  Bacterial resistance: Ampicillin, 100 μg/mL
  Growth temperature: 37°C
  Growth strain: DH5alpha
  Copy number: High Copy
Gene/Insert
  Gene/Insert name: FRB
  Species: M. musculus (mouse)
  Cloning method: Restriction Enzyme; 5′ cloning site unknown (unknown if destroyed); 3′ cloning site unknown (unknown if destroyed)
Terms and licenses: Academic/Nonprofit Terms; Industry Terms: Not Available to Industry
How to cite: pRDAX-476 N-Tag UnaG[2] L10 FRB mCherry was a gift from Gary Lewin (Addgene plasmid # 129919 ; http://n2t.net/addgene:129919 ; RRID:Addgene_129919)
